Addgene plasmid #32388: pGL3-p107 2*
Depositing lab: Julien Sage. Depositing organization: Stanford University. Publication: Tandem E2F binding sites in the promoter of the p107 cell cycle regulator control p107 expression and its cellular functions. Burkhart DL, Wirt SE, Zmoos AF, Kareta MS, Sage J. PLoS Genet. 2010 Jun 24;6(6):e1001003. 10.1371/journal.pgen.1001003 PubMed 20585628.
Backbone
  Vector backbone: pGL3-basic
  Backbone manufacturer: Promega
  Backbone size w/o insert (bp): 4818
  Vector type: Mammalian Expression, Luciferase
Growth in bacteria
  Bacterial resistance: Ampicillin, 100 μg/mL
  Growth temperature: 37°C
  Growth strain: DH5alpha
  Copy number: High Copy
Gene/Insert
  Gene/Insert name: p107 promoter
  Species: M. musculus (mouse)
  Insert size (bp): 900
  Mutation: 2nd E2F binding site mutated: GTC-->AAA
  Entrez Gene: Rbl1 (a.k.a. PRB1, p107)
  Tag / fusion protein: Luciferase (C terminal on insert)
  Cloning method: Restriction Enzyme; 5′ cloning site None (unknown if destroyed); 3′ cloning site None (unknown if destroyed)
  Sequencing primers: 5′ RVprimer3; 3′ Luc_N_Rev
Terms and licenses: Academic/Nonprofit Terms; Industry Terms: Not Available to Industry
How to cite: pGL3-p107 2* was a gift from Julien Sage (Addgene plasmid # 32388 ; http://n2t.net/addgene:32388 ; RRID:Addgene_32388)
