[The description below was written by a language model from this plasmid's Addgene catalogue record.]
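Description:
pGL3-p107 2* is a firefly luciferase promoter-reporter plasmid built on the promoterless pGL3-basic backbone (about 4.8 kb without insert) and intended for transfection into mammalian cells. It is propagated in E. coli as a high-copy plasmid under ampicillin selection. Because pGL3-basic carries no eukaryotic promoter or enhancer of its own, luciferase output depends on whatever regulatory sequence is placed upstream of the reporter gene.

The insert is an approximately 900 bp fragment of the mouse p107 (Rbl1) promoter, placed upstream of the luciferase coding sequence so that it drives reporter transcription. The catalogue lists luciferase as a C-terminal fusion on the insert, but since the insert is a promoter rather than a coding sequence, this most sensibly reflects the downstream position of the reporter, not a protein fusion. The fragment carries a three-nucleotide substitution that disrupts the second of the E2F binding sites in the promoter, which is what the "2*" in the name denotes. The insert was introduced by restriction cloning, but the specific sites used are not recorded, and no feature table is provided, so the exact boundaries of the promoter fragment are not stated.

The associated study concerns tandem E2F binding sites that control expression of the p107 cell cycle regulator. This construct therefore serves as a mutant reporter for luciferase assays, presumably compared against the wild-type promoter and other site mutants, to measure how much the second E2F site contributes to p107 promoter activity and its regulation by E2F and retinoblastoma family proteins.
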