>Addgene plasmid #32388 | pGL3-p107 2* | addgene partial sequence | sequence record 37797 | LucNrev 5'-CCTTATGCAGTTGCTCTCC-3'
GCCTTTCTTTATGTTTTTGGCGTCTTCCATGGTGGCTTTACCAACAGTACCGGAATGCCAAGCTTATCCC
CCTCCGGCCCGACGGGCGGCGCGACCGGCTTCGGGGTTTTCTTTTCCCTCCCGGCGAGCTACCCACAACC
CCCCGCTTTAAAGCGCGCGAAAATCGCCTTCTTGAGCTCGCCTTCCCTTCATCGTCTGCCTCCGCTTTTC
TTCTCAAAAAGTCCCTTTCTCCTCTGGAGCCCGCAGCAGCCCGTCTCCCGGAATGGGATAAGAAGATGGA
CCTCGGACTCTAACGGAGATCTAGCTCGGGCCCTGGGTGGGCAGCTGCGGGGCTCCGGGCCGCGGGGACG
GACGTGAGAGAGCGGGGCGGAAGGATCCGAGCCGGTGCTGAGGCTGCCGGGACTGTAGCTCGCGCCCCGC
GCTCTCCACCGCGGGTTCCCTGGTGTGGGTGACTTGGGACTGCGAGTCCGTTCACGCTAGTGGGAAGCCT
TCTCCATGACACTGTCCTGTGGACCCTAGGTTTGTCAGCTCCCCGGCGCGCCTCCAGCCCGCTCTCACTG
AGCTTTGACCCTCGATGGAGGTGGAGGCGGGAGCTGCCGAAAGTGGCTTCTTCACGTAGAAGCGCCACGT
CAGAGACTCCCAAATCTCGCCAGAAAGGGATGCAGGGACAAGGGTTTGGGGTGACGGGTCTCAGCCTCAC
TCCCAGGATTCTGGAAACTGTCCCAGTAAATAGTCGTTTCAGGAATAGAGATGGTCCTCGCGCTTACCTG
AAAGGTGTTTTTAAAACCTAAACTAGAACCTGATCGTTTTCACTCAGAATCCTGCACGAGATCATTTTTT
GTCTTTAAAATACAGAAAAATAATAGCATTCAGATGCACC
